Addgene plasmid #117600: pEPOR2KN0028
Purpose: Level2 MoClo construct, containing level1 plant expression cassettes for Sp-eCas9 1.1(pEPOR1CB0011) and sgRNA_NbPDS+1 mismatch(pEPOR1CB0018)
Depositing lab: Nicola Patron. Depositing organization: Earlham Institute. Publication: Comparison of efficiency and specificity of CRISPR-associated (Cas) nucleases in plants: An expanded toolkit for precision genome engineering. Raitskin O, Schudoma C, West A, Patron NJ. PLoS One. 2019 Feb 27;14(2):e0211598. doi: 10.1371/journal.pone.0211598. eCollection 2019. PubMed 30811422.
Backbone
  Vector backbone: pICSL4723
  Vector type: Plant Expression
Growth in bacteria
  Bacterial resistance: Kanamycin, 50 μg/mL
  Growth temperature: 37°C
  Growth strain: DH5alpha
  Copy number: High Copy
Gene/Insert
  Gene/Insert name: [35S:Sp-eCas9 1.1(pEPOR1CB0011) ] +[AtU6-26:sgRNA]
  Species: Synthetic
  Cloning method: Restriction Enzyme; 5′ cloning site BpiI (destroyed during cloning); 3′ cloning site BpiI (destroyed during cloning)
Terms and licenses: Academic/Nonprofit Terms; Industry Terms: Not Available to Industry
Depositor comments: Please visit https://www.biorxiv.org/content/early/2018/09/20/422766 for BioRxiv preprint
How to cite: pEPOR2KN0028 was a gift from Nicola Patron (Addgene plasmid # 117600 ; http://n2t.net/addgene:117600 ; RRID:Addgene_117600)
