[The description below was written by a language model from this plasmid's Addgene catalogue record and the feature table of its GenBank file.]
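Description:
pEPOR2KN0028 is an 11.1 kb Level 2 MoClo (Golden Gate) plant expression construct built in the binary backbone pICSL4723. It was made by joining two Level 1 transcription units through BpiI sites that were destroyed during assembly. The backbone carries left and right T-DNA border repeats from nopaline C58, so the region between them can be delivered into plant cells by Agrobacterium. A high-copy ColE1/pUC-type origin supports replication in E. coli. The pVS1 oriV, together with the RepA replication and StaA stability proteins, supports maintenance in Agrobacterium. Selection in bacteria is by kanamycin, through an aphA-3 aminoglycoside phosphotransferase gene driven by the bla (AmpR) promoter. No plant selectable marker is annotated within the T-DNA.

The first cassette uses the strong constitutive CaMV 35S promoter to express Streptococcus pyogenes Cas9, described in the record as the enhanced-specificity variant eCas9 1.1. The Cas9 coding sequence is followed by an SV40 nuclear localisation signal and an EYFP coding sequence, apparently forming a fluorescent fusion, and the cassette ends with the NOS terminator. According to the catalogue entry, the second cassette uses the Arabidopsis U6-26 promoter to transcribe a single guide RNA. The feature table annotates only the SpCas9 gRNA scaffold and not the promoter or the spacer. The guide is named as targeting NbPDS (presumably Nicotiana benthamiana phytoene desaturase) with one deliberate mismatch to the target. This design fits the associated study comparing the efficiency and specificity of Cas nucleases in plants, where a mismatched guide would test how well the eCas9 1.1 variant discriminates against imperfect targets. A short element annotated as attB2 lies just downstream of the scaffold and may be an incidental automated annotation.
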