LOCUS       Exported 11111 bp ds-DNA circular SYN 13-MAY-2021
DEFINITION  Level2 MoClo construct, containing level1 plant expression cassettes
            for Sp-eCas9 1.1(pEPOR1CB0011) and sgRNA_NbPDS+1
            mismatch(pEPOR1CB0018).
ACCESSION   .
VERSION     .
KEYWORDS    pEPOR2KN0028
SOURCE      synthetic DNA construct
  ORGANISM  synthetic DNA construct
REFERENCE   1 (bases 1 to 11111)
  AUTHORS   Raitskin O, Schudoma C, West A, Patron NJ
  TITLE     Comparison of efficiency and specificity of CRISPR-associated (Cas)
            nucleases in plants: An expanded toolkit for precision genome
            engineering.
  JOURNAL   PLoS One. 2019 Feb 27;14(2):e0211598. doi:
            10.1371/journal.pone.0211598. eCollection 2019.
  PUBMED    30811422
REFERENCE   2 (bases 1 to 11111)
  AUTHORS   .
  TITLE     Direct Submission
  JOURNAL   Exported May 13, 2021 from SnapGene Server 1.1.58
            http://www.snapgene.com
FEATURES             Location/Qualifiers
     source          1..11111
                     /organism="synthetic DNA construct"
                     /mol_type="other DNA"
     promoter        454..799
                     /label=CaMV 35S promoter
                     /note="strong constitutive promoter from cauliflower mosaic
                     virus"
     primer_bind     742..762
                     /label=35S promoter
                     /note="CaMV 35S promoter, forward primer"
     CDS             890..4993
                     /codon_start=1
                     /product="Cas9 (Csn1) endonuclease from the Streptococcus
                     pyogenes Type II CRISPR/Cas system"
                     /label=Cas9
                     /note="generates RNA-guided double strand breaks in DNA"
                     /translation="MDKKYSIGLDIGTNSVGWAVITDEYKVPSKKFKVLGNTDRHSIKK
                     NLIGALLFDSGETAEATRLKRTARRRYTRRKNRICYLQEIFSNEMAKVDDSFFHRLEES
                     FLVEEDKKHERHPIFGNIVDEVAYHEKYPTIYHLRKKLVDSTDKADLRLIYLALAHMIK
                     FRGHFLIEGDLNPDNSDVDKLFIQLVQTYNQLFEENPINASGVDAKAILSARLSKSRRL
                     ENLIAQLPGEKKNGLFGNLIALSLGLTPNFKSNFDLAEDAKLQLSKDTYDDDLDNLLAQ
                     IGDQYADLFLAAKNLSDAILLSDILRVNTEITKAPLSASMIKRYDEHHQDLTLLKALVR
                     QQLPEKYKEIFFDQSKNGYAGYIDGGASQEEFYKFIKPILEKMDGTEELLVKLNREDLL
                     RKQRTFDNGSIPHQIHLGELHAILRRQEDFYPFLKDNREKIEKILTFRIPYYVGPLARG
                     NSRFAWMTRKSEETITPWNFEEVVDKGASAQSFIERMTNFDKNLPNEKVLPKHSLLYEY
                     FTVYNELTKVKYVTEGMRKPAFLSGEQKKAIVDLLFKTNRKVTVKQLKEDYFKKIECFD
                     SVEISGVEDRFNASLGTYHDLLKIIKDKDFLDNEENEDILEDIVLTLTLFEDREMIEER
                     LKTYAHLFDDKVMKQLKRRRYTGWGRLSRKLINGIRDKQSGKTILDFLKSDGFANRNFM
                     QLIHDDSLTFKEDIQKAQVSGQGDSLHEHIANLAGSPAIKKGILQTVKVVDELVKVMGR
                     HKPENIVIEMARENQTTQKGQKNSRERMKRIEEGIKELGSQILKEHPVENTQLQNEKLY
                     LYYLQNGRDMYVDQELDINRLSDYDVDHIVPQSFLADDSIDNKVLTRSDKNRGKSDNVP
                     SEEVVKKMKNYWRQLLNAKLITQRKFDNLTKAERGGLSELDKAGFIKRQLVETRQITKH
                     VAQILDSRMNTKYDENDKLIREVKVITLKSKLVSDFRKDFQFYKVREINNYHHAHDAYL
                     NAVVGTALIKKYPALESEFVYGDYKVYDVRKMIAKSEQEIGKATAKYFFYSNIMNFFKT
                     EITLANGEIRKAPLIETNGETGEIVWDKGRDFATVRKVLSMPQVNIVKKTEVQTGGFSK
                     ESILPKRNSDKLIARKKDWDPKKYGGFDSPTVAYSVLVVAKVEKGKSKKLKSVKELLGI
                     TIMERSSFEKNPIDFLEAKGYKEVKKDLIIKLPKYSLFELENGRKRMLASAGELQKGNE
                     LALPSKYVNFLYLASHYEKLKGSPEDNEQKQLFVEQHKHYLDEIIEQISEFSKRVILAD
                     ANLDKVLSAYNKHRDKPIREQAENIIHLFTLTNLGAPAAFKYFDTTIDRKRYTSTKEVL
                     DATLIHQSITGLYETRIDLSQLGGD"
     CDS             5006..5026
                     /codon_start=1
                     /product="nuclear localization signal of SV40 (simian virus
                     40) large T antigen"
                     /label=SV40 NLS
                     /translation="PKKKRKV"
     CDS             5033..5752
                     /codon_start=1
                     /product="enhanced YFP"
                     /label=EYFP
                     /note="mammalian codon-optimized"
                     /translation="MVSKGEELFTGVVPILVELDGDVNGHKFSVSGEGEGDATYGKLTL
                     KFICTTGKLPVPWPTLVTTFGYGLQCFARYPDHMKQHDFFKSAMPEGYVQERTIFFKDD
                     GNYKTRAEVKFEGDTLVNRIELKGIDFKEDGNILGHKLEYNYNSHNVYIMADKQKNGIK
                     VNFKIRHNIEDGSVQLADHYQQNTPIGDGPVLLPDNHYLSYQSALSKDPNEKRDHMVLL
                     EFVTAAGITLGMDELYK"
     primer_bind     complement(5078..5099)
                     /label=EGFP-N
                     /note="EGFP, reverse primer"
     primer_bind     complement(5339..5358)
                     /label=EXFP-R
                     /note="For distinguishing EGFP variants, reverse primer"
     primer_bind     5686..5707
                     /label=EGFP-C
                     /note="EGFP, forward primer"
     terminator      5765..6017
                     /label=NOS terminator
                     /note="nopaline synthase terminator and poly(A) signal"
     misc_RNA        6269..6344
                     /label=gRNA scaffold
                     /note="guide RNA scaffold for the Streptococcus pyogenes
                     CRISPR/Cas9 system"
     protein_bind    complement(6356..6380)
                     /gene="mutant version of attB"
                     /label=attB2
                     /bound_moiety="BP Clonase(TM)"
                     /note="recombination site for the Gateway(R) BP reaction"
     misc_feature    6449..6473
                     /label=RB T-DNA repeat
                     /note="right border repeat from nopaline C58 T-DNA"
     CDS             6782..7411
                     /codon_start=1
                     /product="stability protein from the Pseudomonas plasmid
                     pVS1 (Heeb et al., 2000)"
                     /label=pVS1 StaA
                     /translation="MKVIAVLNQKGGSGKTTIATHLARALQLAGADVLLVDSDPQGSAR
                     DWAAVREDQPLTVVGIDRPTIDRDVKAIGRRDFVVIDGAPQAADLAVSAIKAADFVLIP
                     VQPSPYDIWATADLVELVKQRIEVTDGRLQAAFVVSRAIKGTRIGGEVAEALAGYELPI
                     LESRITQRVSYPGTAAAGTTVLESEPEGDAAREVQALAAEIKSKLI"
     CDS             7840..8913
                     /codon_start=1
                     /product="replication protein from the Pseudomonas plasmid
                     pVS1 (Heeb et al., 2000)"
                     /label=pVS1 RepA
                     /translation="MSGRKPSGPVQIGAALGDDLVEKLKAAQAAQRQRIEAEARPGESW
                     QAAADRIRKESRQPPAAGASSIRKPPKGDEQPDFFVPMLYDVGTRDSRSIMDVAVFRLS
                     KRDRRAGEVIRYELPDGHVEVSAGPAGMASVWDYDLVLMAVSHLTESMNRYREGKGDKP
                     GRVFRPHVADVLKFCRRADGGKQKDDLVETCIRLNTTHVAMQRTKKAKNGRLVTVSEGE
                     ALISRYKIVKSETGRPEYIEIELADWMYREITEGKNPDVLTVHPDYFLIDPGIGRFLYR
                     LARRAAGKAEARWLFKTIYERSGSAGEFKKFCFTVRKLIGSNDLPEYDLKEEAGQAGPI
                     LVMRYRNLIEGEASAGS"
     rep_origin      8979..9173
                     /label=pVS1 oriV
                     /note="origin of replication for the Pseudomonas plasmid
                     pVS1 (Heeb et al., 2000)"
     promoter        9235..9339
                     /gene="bla"
                     /label=AmpR promoter
     CDS             9340..10134
                     /codon_start=1
                     /gene="aphA-3"
                     /product="aminoglycoside phosphotransferase"
                     /label=KanR
                     /note="confers resistance to kanamycin"
                     /translation="MAKMRISPELKKLIEKYRCVKDTEGMSPAKVYKLVGENENLYLKM
                     TDSRYKGTTYDVEREKDMMLWLEGKLPVPKVLHFERHDGWSNLLMSEADGVLCSEEYED
                     EQSPEKIIELYAECIRLFHSIDISDCPYTNSLDSRLAELDYLLNNDLADVDCENWEEDT
                     PFKDPRELYDFLKTEKPEEELVFSHGDLGDSNIFVKDGKVSGFIDLGRSGRADKWYDIA
                     FCVRSLREDIGEEQYVELFFDLLGIKPDWEKIKYYILLDELF"
     rep_origin      10305..10893
                     /direction=RIGHT
                     /label=ori
                     /note="high-copy-number ColE1/pMB1/pBR322/pUC origin of
                     replication"
     primer_bind     10794..10813
                     /label=pBR322ori-F
                     /note="pBR322 origin, forward primer"
     misc_feature    11029..11053
                     /label=LB T-DNA repeat
                     /note="left border repeat from nopaline C58 T-DNA"
ORIGIN
        1 gaacactctg tgccgatgta tcacctctcg caagaattca agcttggagg tcaacatggt
       61 ggagcacgac actctggtct actccaaaaa tgtcaaagat acagtctcag aagatcaaag
      121 ggctattgag acttttcaac aaaggataat ttcgggaaac ctcctcggat tccattgccc
      181 agctatctgt cacttcatcg aaaggacagt agaaaaggaa ggtggctcct acaaatgcca
      241 tcattgcgat aaaggaaagg ctatcattca agatctctct gccgacagtg gtcccaaaga
      301 tggaccccca cccacgagga gcatcgtgga aaaagaagag gttccaacca cgtctacaaa
      361 gcaagtggat tgatgtgata acatggtgga gcacgacact ctggtctact ccaaaaatgt
      421 caaagataca gtctcagaag atcaaagggc tattgagact tttcaacaaa ggataatttc
      481 gggaaacctc ctcggattcc attgcccagc tatctgtcac ttcatcgaaa ggacagtaga
      541 aaaggaaggt ggctcctaca aatgccatca ttgcgataaa ggaaaggcta tcattcaaga
      601 tctctctgcc gacagtggtc ccaaagatgg acccccaccc acgaggagca tcgtggaaaa
      661 agaagaggtt ccaaccacgt ctacaaagca agtggattga tgtgacatct ccactgacgt
      721 aagggatgac gcacaatccc actatccttc gcaagaccct tcctctatat aaggaagttc
      781 atttcatttg gagaggacac gctcgagtat aagagctcat ttttacaaca attaccaaca
      841 acaacaaaca acaaacaaca ttacaattac atttacaatt atcgatacaa tggacaagaa
      901 gtactccatt gggctcgata tcggcacaaa cagcgtcggc tgggccgtca ttacggacga
      961 gtacaaggtg ccgagcaaaa aattcaaagt tctgggcaat accgatcgcc acagcataaa
     1021 gaagaacctc attggcgccc tcctgttcga ctccggggag acggccgaag ccacgcggct
     1081 caaaagaaca gcacggcgca gatatacccg cagaaagaat cggatctgct acctgcagga
     1141 gatctttagt aatgagatgg ctaaggtgga tgactctttc ttccataggc tggaggagtc
     1201 ctttttggtg gaggaggata aaaagcacga gcgccaccca atctttggca atatcgtgga
     1261 cgaggtggcg taccatgaaa agtacccaac catatatcat ctgaggaaga agcttgtaga
     1321 cagtactgat aaggctgact tgcggttgat ctatctcgcg ctggcgcata tgatcaaatt
     1381 tcggggacac ttcctcatcg agggggacct gaacccagac aacagcgatg tcgacaaact
     1441 ctttatccaa ctggttcaga cttacaatca gcttttcgaa gagaacccga tcaacgcatc
     1501 cggagttgac gccaaagcaa tcctgagcgc taggctgtcc aaatcccggc ggctcgaaaa
     1561 cctcatcgca cagctccctg gggagaagaa gaacggcctg tttggtaatc ttatcgccct
     1621 gtcactcggg ctgaccccca actttaaatc taacttcgac ctggccgaag atgccaagct
     1681 tcaactgagc aaagacacct acgatgatga tctcgacaat ctgctggccc agatcggcga
     1741 ccagtacgca gacctttttt tggcggcaaa gaacctgtca gacgccattc tgctgagtga
     1801 tattctgcga gtgaacacgg agatcaccaa agctccgctg agcgctagta tgatcaagcg
     1861 ctatgatgag caccaccaag acttgacttt gctgaaggcc cttgtcagac agcaactgcc
     1921 tgagaagtac aaggaaattt tcttcgatca gtctaaaaat ggctacgccg gatacattga
     1981 cggcggagca agccaggagg aattttacaa atttattaag cccatcttgg aaaaaatgga
     2041 cggcaccgag gagctgctgg taaagcttaa cagagaagat ctgttgcgca aacagcgcac
     2101 tttcgacaat ggaagcatcc cccaccagat tcacctgggc gaactgcacg ctatcctcag
     2161 gcggcaagag gatttctacc cctttttgaa agataacagg gaaaagattg agaaaatcct
     2221 cacatttcgg ataccctact atgtaggccc cctcgcccgg ggaaattcca gattcgcgtg
     2281 gatgactcgc aaatcagaag agactatcac tccctggaac ttcgaggaag tcgtggataa
     2341 gggggcctct gcccagtcct tcatcgaaag gatgactaac tttgataaaa atctgcctaa
     2401 cgaaaaggtg cttcctaaac actctctgct gtacgagtac ttcacagttt ataacgagct
     2461 caccaaggtc aaatacgtca cagaagggat gagaaagcca gcattcctgt ctggagagca
     2521 gaagaaagct atcgtggacc tcctcttcaa gacgaaccgg aaagttaccg tgaaacagct
     2581 caaagaagat tatttcaaaa agattgaatg tttcgactct gttgaaatca gcggagtgga
     2641 ggatcgcttc aacgcatccc tgggaacgta tcacgatctc ctgaaaatca ttaaagacaa
     2701 ggacttcctg gacaatgagg agaacgagga cattcttgag gacattgtcc tcacccttac
     2761 gttgtttgaa gatagggaga tgattgaaga acgcttgaaa acttacgctc atctcttcga
     2821 cgacaaagtc atgaaacagc tcaagaggcg ccgatataca ggatgggggc ggctgtcaag
     2881 aaaactgatc aatgggatcc gagacaagca gagtggaaag acaatcctgg attttcttaa
     2941 gtccgatgga tttgccaacc ggaacttcat gcagttgatc catgatgact ctctcacctt
     3001 taaggaggac atccagaaag cacaagtttc tggccagggg gacagtctcc acgagcacat
     3061 cgctaatctt gcaggtagcc cagctatcaa aaagggaata ctgcagaccg ttaaggtcgt
     3121 ggatgaactc gtcaaagtaa tgggaaggca taagcccgag aatatcgtta tcgagatggc
     3181 ccgagagaac caaactaccc agaagggaca gaagaacagt agggaaagga tgaagaggat
     3241 tgaagagggt ataaaagaac tggggtccca aatccttaag gaacacccag ttgaaaacac
     3301 ccagcttcag aatgagaagc tctacctgta ctacctgcag aacggcaggg acatgtacgt
     3361 ggatcaggaa ctggacatca atcggctctc cgactacgac gtggatcata tcgtgcccca
     3421 gtcttttctc gcagatgatt ctattgataa taaagtgttg acaagatccg ataaaaatag
     3481 agggaagagt gataacgtcc cctcagaaga agttgtcaag aaaatgaaaa attattggcg
     3541 gcagctgctg aacgccaaac tgatcacaca acggaagttc gataatctga ctaaggctga
     3601 acgaggtggc ctgtctgagt tggataaagc cggcttcatc aaaaggcagc ttgttgagac
     3661 acgccagatc accaagcacg tggcccaaat tctcgattca cgcatgaaca ccaagtacga
     3721 tgaaaatgac aaactgattc gagaggtgaa agttattact ctgaagtcta agctggtttc
     3781 agatttcaga aaggactttc agttttataa ggtgagagag atcaacaatt accaccatgc
     3841 gcatgatgcc tacctgaatg cagtggtagg cactgcactt atcaaaaaat atcccgcgct
     3901 tgaatctgaa tttgtttacg gagactataa agtgtacgat gttaggaaaa tgatcgcaaa
     3961 gtctgagcag gaaataggca aggccaccgc taagtacttc ttttacagca atattatgaa
     4021 ttttttcaag accgagatta cactggccaa tggagagatt cggaaggcac cacttatcga
     4081 aacaaacgga gaaacaggag aaatcgtgtg ggacaagggt agggatttcg cgacagtccg
     4141 gaaggtcctg tccatgccgc aggtgaacat cgttaaaaag accgaagtac agaccggagg
     4201 cttctccaag gaaagtatcc tcccgaaaag gaacagcgac aagctgatcg cacgcaaaaa
     4261 agattgggac cccaagaaat acggcggatt cgattctcct acagtcgctt acagtgtact
     4321 ggttgtggcc aaagtggaga aagggaagtc taaaaaactc aaaagcgtca aggaactgct
     4381 gggcatcaca atcatggagc gatcaagctt cgaaaaaaac cccatcgact ttctcgaggc
     4441 gaaaggatat aaagaggtca aaaaagacct catcattaag cttcccaagt actctctctt
     4501 tgagcttgaa aacggccgga aacgaatgct cgctagtgcg ggcgagctgc agaaaggtaa
     4561 cgagctggca ctgccctcta aatacgttaa tttcttgtat ctggccagcc actatgaaaa
     4621 gctcaaagga tctcccgaag ataatgagca gaagcagctg ttcgtggaac aacacaaaca
     4681 ctaccttgat gagatcatcg agcaaataag cgaattctcc aaaagagtga tcctcgccga
     4741 cgctaacctc gataaggtgc tttctgctta caataagcac agggataagc ccatcaggga
     4801 gcaggcagaa aacattatcc acttgtttac tctgaccaac ttgggcgcgc ctgcagcctt
     4861 caagtacttc gacaccacca tagacagaaa gcggtacacc tctacaaagg aggtcctgga
     4921 cgccacactg attcatcagt caattacggg gctctatgaa acaagaatcg acctctctca
     4981 gctcggtgga gacagcaggg ctgaccccaa gaagaagagg aaggtgggtt cgatggtgag
     5041 caagggcgag gagctgttca ccggggtggt gcccatcctg gtcgagctgg acggcgacgt
     5101 aaacggccac aagttcagcg tgtccggcga gggcgagggc gatgccacct acggcaagct
     5161 gaccctgaag ttcatctgca ccaccggcaa gctgcccgtg ccctggccca ccctcgtgac
     5221 caccttcggc tacggcctgc agtgcttcgc ccgctacccc gaccacatga agcagcacga
     5281 cttcttcaag tccgccatgc ccgaaggcta cgtccaggag cgcaccatct tcttcaagga
     5341 cgacggcaac tacaagaccc gcgccgaggt gaagttcgag ggcgacaccc tggtgaaccg
     5401 catcgagctg aagggcatcg acttcaagga ggacggcaac atcctggggc acaagctgga
     5461 gtacaactac aacagccaca acgtctatat catggccgac aagcagaaga acggcatcaa
     5521 ggtgaacttc aagatccgcc acaacatcga ggacggcagc gtgcagctcg ccgaccacta
     5581 ccagcagaac acccccatcg gcgacggccc cgtgctgctg cccgacaacc actacctgag
     5641 ctaccagtcc gccctgagca aagaccccaa cgagaagcgc gatcacatgg tcctgctgga
     5701 gttcgtgacc gccgccggga tcactctcgg catggacgag ctgtacaagt gagcttgtca
     5761 agcagatcgt tcaaacattt ggcaataaag tttcttaaga ttgaatcctg ttgccggtct
     5821 tgcgatgatt atcatataat ttctgttgaa ttacgttaag catgtaataa ttaacatgta
     5881 atgcatgacg ttatttatga gatgggtttt tatgattaga gtcccgcaat tatacattta
     5941 atacgcgata gaaaacaaaa tatagcgcgc aaactaggat aaattatcgc gcgcggtgtc
     6001 atctatgtta ctagatcgac gctactagaa ttcgagctcg gagcatcttc attcttaaga
     6061 tatgaagata atcttcaaaa ggcccctggg aatctgaaag aagagaagca ggcccattta
     6121 tatgggaaag aacaatagta tttcttatat aggcccattt aagttgaaaa caatcttcaa
     6181 aagtcccaca tcgcttagat aagaaaacga agctgagttt atatacagct agagtcgaag
     6241 tagtgattgc tgttaatttg agagtccagt tttagagcta gaaatagcaa gttaaaataa
     6301 ggctagtccg ttatcaactt gaaaaagtgg caccgagtcg gtgctttttt tctagaccca
     6361 gctttcttgt acaaagttgg cattacgctt tacgaggatg cacatgtgac cgagggacac
     6421 gaagtgatcc gtttaaacta tcagtgtttg acaggatata ttggcgggta aacctaagag
     6481 aaaagagcgt ttattagaat aatcggatat ttaaaagggc gtgaaaaggt ttatccgttc
     6541 gtccatttgt atgtgcatgc caaccacagg gttcccctcg ggagtcagcc gtgcggctgc
     6601 atgaaatcct ggccggtttg tctgatgcca agctggcggc ctggccggcc agcttggccg
     6661 ctgaagaaac cgagcgccgc cgtctaaaaa ggtgatgtgt atttgagtaa aacagcttgc
     6721 gtcatgcggt cgctgcgtat atgatgcgat gagtaaataa acaaatacgc aaggggaacg
     6781 catgaaggtt atcgctgtac ttaaccagaa aggcgggtca ggcaagacga ccatcgcaac
     6841 ccatctagcc cgcgccctgc aactcgccgg ggccgatgtt ctgttagtcg attccgatcc
     6901 ccagggcagt gcccgcgatt gggcggccgt gcgggaagat caaccgctaa ccgttgtcgg
     6961 catcgaccgc ccgacgattg accgcgacgt gaaggccatc ggccggcgcg acttcgtagt
     7021 gatcgacgga gcgccccagg cggcggactt ggctgtgtcc gcgatcaagg cagccgactt
     7081 cgtgctgatt ccggtgcagc caagccctta cgacatatgg gccaccgccg acctggtgga
     7141 gctggttaag cagcgcattg aggtcacgga tggaaggcta caagcggcct ttgtcgtgtc
     7201 gcgggcgatc aaaggcacgc gcatcggcgg tgaggttgcc gaggcgctgg ccgggtacga
     7261 gctgcccatt cttgagtccc gtatcacgca gcgcgtgagc tacccaggca ctgccgccgc
     7321 cggcacaacc gttcttgaat cagaacccga gggcgacgct gcccgcgagg tccaggcgct
     7381 ggccgctgaa attaaatcaa aactcatttg agttaatgag gtaaagagaa aatgagcaaa
     7441 agcacaaaca cgctaagtgc cggccgtccg agcgcacgca gcagcaaggc tgcaacgttg
     7501 gccagcctgg cagacacgcc agccatgaag cgggtcaact ttcagttgcc ggcggaggat
     7561 cacaccaagc tgaagatgta cgcggtacgc caaggcaaga ccattaccga gctgctatct
     7621 gaatacatcg cgcagctacc agagtaaatg agcaaatgaa taaatgagta gatgaatttt
     7681 agcggctaaa ggaggcggca tggaaaatca agaacaacca ggcaccgacg ccgtggaatg
     7741 ccccatgtgt ggaggaacgg gcggttggcc aggcgtaagc ggctgggttg tctgccggcc
     7801 ctgcaatggc actggaaccc ccaagcccga ggaatcggcg tgagcggtcg caaaccatcc
     7861 ggcccggtac aaatcggcgc ggcgctgggt gatgacctgg tggagaagtt gaaggccgcg
     7921 caggccgccc agcggcaacg catcgaggca gaagcacgcc ccggtgaatc gtggcaagcg
     7981 gccgctgatc gaatccgcaa agaatcccgg caaccgccgg cagccggtgc gtcgtcgatt
     8041 aggaagccgc ccaagggcga cgagcaacca gattttttcg ttccgatgct ctatgacgtg
     8101 ggcacccgcg atagtcgcag catcatggac gtggccgttt tccgtctgtc gaagcgtgac
     8161 cgacgagctg gcgaggtgat ccgctacgag cttccagacg ggcacgtaga ggtttccgca
     8221 gggccggccg gcatggccag tgtgtgggat tacgacctgg tactgatggc ggtttcccat
     8281 ctaaccgaat ccatgaaccg ataccgggaa gggaagggag acaagcccgg ccgcgtgttc
     8341 cgtccacacg ttgcggacgt actcaagttc tgccggcgag ccgatggcgg aaagcagaaa
     8401 gacgacctgg tagaaacctg cattcggtta aacaccacgc acgttgccat gcagcgtacg
     8461 aagaaggcca agaacggccg cctggtgacg gtatccgagg gtgaagcctt gattagccgc
     8521 tacaagatcg taaagagcga aaccgggcgg ccggagtaca tcgagatcga gctagctgat
     8581 tggatgtacc gcgagattac agaaggcaag aacccggacg tgctgacggt tcaccccgat
     8641 tactttttga tcgatcccgg catcggccgt tttctctacc gcctggcacg ccgcgccgca
     8701 ggcaaggcag aagccagatg gttgttcaag acgatctacg aacgcagtgg cagcgccgga
     8761 gagttcaaga agttctgttt caccgtgcgc aagctgatcg ggtcaaatga cctgccggag
     8821 tacgatttga aggaggaggc ggggcaggct ggcccgatcc tagtcatgcg ctaccgcaac
     8881 ctgatcgagg gcgaagcatc cgccggttcc taatgtacgg agcagatgct agggcaaatt
     8941 gccctagcag gggaaaaagg tcgaaaaagc ttctttcctg tggatagcac gtacattggg
     9001 aacccaaagc cgtacattgg gaaccggaac ccgtacattg ggaacccaaa gccgtacatt
     9061 gggaaccggt cacacatgta agtgactgat ataaaagaga aaaaaggcga tttttccgcc
     9121 taaaactctt taaaacttat taaaactctt aaaacccgcc tggcctgtgc ataactgtct
     9181 ggccagcgca cagccgaaca gctgcaaaaa gcgcccacat caaggctccg agtgcgcgga
     9241 acccctattt gtttattttt ctaaatacat tcaaatatgt atccgctcat gagacaataa
     9301 ccctgataaa tgcttcaata atattgaaaa aggaagagta tggctaaaat gagaatatca
     9361 ccggaattga aaaaactgat cgaaaaatac cgctgcgtaa aagatacgga aggaatgtct
     9421 cctgctaagg tatataagct ggtgggagaa aatgaaaacc tatatttaaa aatgacggac
     9481 agccggtata aagggaccac ctatgatgtg gaacgggaaa aggacatgat gctatggctg
     9541 gaaggaaagc tgcctgttcc aaaggtcctg cactttgaac ggcatgatgg ctggagcaat
     9601 ctgctcatga gtgaggccga tggcgtcctt tgctcggaag agtatgaaga tgaacaaagc
     9661 cctgaaaaga ttatcgagct gtatgcggag tgcatcaggc tctttcactc catcgacata
     9721 tcggattgtc cctatacgaa tagcttagac agccgcttag ccgaattgga ttacttactg
     9781 aataacgatc tggccgatgt ggattgcgaa aactgggaag aggacactcc atttaaagat
     9841 ccgcgcgagc tgtatgattt tttaaagacg gaaaagcccg aagaggaact tgtcttttcc
     9901 cacggcgacc tgggagacag caacatcttt gtgaaagatg gcaaagtaag tggctttatt
     9961 gatcttggga gaagcggcag ggcggacaag tggtatgaca ttgccttctg cgtccggtcg
    10021 ctcagggagg atatcgggga agaacagtat gtcgagctat tttttgactt actggggatc
    10081 aagcctgatt gggagaaaat aaaatattat attttactgg atgaattgtt ttagctgtca
    10141 gaccaagttt actcatatat actttagatt gatttaaaac ttcattttta atttaaaagg
    10201 atctaggtga agatcctttt tgataatctc atgaccaaaa tcccttaacg tgagttttcg
    10261 ttccactgag cgtcagaccc cgtagaaaag atcaaaggat cttcttgaga tccttttttt
    10321 ctgcgcgtaa tctgctgctt gcaaacaaaa aaaccaccgc taccagcggt ggtttgtttg
    10381 ccggatcaag agctaccaac tctttttccg aaggtaactg gcttcagcag agcgcagata
    10441 ccaaatactg ttcttctagt gtagccgtag ttaggccacc acttcaagaa ctctgtagca
    10501 ccgcctacat acctcgctct gctaatcctg ttaccagtgg ctgctgccag tggcgataag
    10561 tcgtgtctta ccgggttgga ctcaagacga tagttaccgg ataaggcgca gcggtcgggc
    10621 tgaacggggg gttcgtgcac acagcccagc ttggagcgaa cgacctacac cgaactgaga
    10681 tacctacagc gtgagctatg agaaagcgcc acgcttcccg aagggagaaa ggcggacagg
    10741 tatccggtaa gcggcagggt cggaacagga gagcgcacga gggagcttcc agggggaaac
    10801 gcctggtatc tttatagtcc tgtcgggttt cgccacctct gacttgagcg tcgatttttg
    10861 tgatgctcgt caggggggcg gagcctatgg aaaaacgcca gcaacgcggc ctttttacgg
    10921 ttcctgctcg gatctgttgg accggacagt agtcatggtt gatgggctgc ctgtatcgag
    10981 tggtgatttt gtgccgagct gccggtcggg gagctgttgg ctggctggtg gcaggatata
    11041 ttgtggtgta aacaaattga cgcttagaca acttaataac acattgcgga cgtttttaat
    11101 gtactggggt t
//
